Addgene plasmid #43162: I-TACT
Depositing lab: Chad Cowan & Kiran Musunuru. Depositing organization: Harvard University. Publication: A TALEN Genome-Editing System for Generating Human Stem Cell-Based Disease Models. Ding Q, Lee YK, Schaefer EA, Peters DT, Veres A, Kim K, Kuperwasser N, Motola DL, Meissner TB, Hendriks WT, Trevisan M, Gupta RM, Moisan A, Banks E, Friesen M, Schinzel RT, Xia F, Tang A, Xia Y, Figueroa E, Wann A, Ahfeldt T, Daheron L, Zhang F, Rubin LL, Peng LF, Chung RT, Musunuru K, Cowan CA. Cell Stem Cell. 2012 Dec 12. pii: S1934-5909(12)00645-5. doi: 10.1016/j.stem.2012.11.011. PubMed 23246482.
Backbone
  Vector backbone: pCRII-TOPO
  Backbone manufacturer: Invitrogen
  Backbone size w/o insert (bp): 3973
  Vector type: Bacterial Cloning
Growth in bacteria
  Bacterial resistance: Ampicillin and Kanamycin, 100 & 50 μg/mL
  Growth temperature: 37°C
  Growth strain: Top10
  Copy number: High Copy
Gene/Insert
  Gene/Insert name: I-TACT
  Species: Synthetic
  Insert size (bp): 424
  Cloning method: TOPO Cloning
  Sequencing primers: 5′ T7; 3′ M13-rev
Terms and licenses: Academic/Nonprofit Terms; Industry Terms: Not Available to Industry
How to cite: I-TACT was a gift from Chad Cowan & Kiran Musunuru (Addgene plasmid # 43162 ; http://n2t.net/addgene:43162 ; RRID:Addgene_43162)
