[The description below was written by a language model from this plasmid's Addgene catalogue record.]
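Description:
I-TACT is a bacterial cloning plasmid built on the commercial pCRII-TOPO backbone (about 4 kb without insert), into which a 424 bp synthetic fragment named I-TACT was introduced by TOPO cloning. It is a high-copy plasmid maintained in E. coli and carries resistance to both ampicillin and kanamycin, as is standard for this backbone, so either or both antibiotics can be used for selection. The insert is flanked by the usual vector priming sites, and the record lists T7 and M13 reverse as the sequencing primers across the cloning site. No feature table is provided, so individual elements such as the origin of replication or promoters flanking the cloning site are not annotated in the record.

The record does not say what the insert encodes. It is described only as synthetic, and no promoter, tag, reporter or expression context is given, which fits a storage or parts plasmid rather than an expression construct. The associated publication describes a TALEN genome-editing system for generating human stem cell-based disease models. The insert's size and a name ending in four nucleotide letters suggest that it may be a pre-assembled block of TALE repeat units specifying the bases T, A, C and T, held as a component of a library for assembling custom TALEN DNA-binding arrays. This reading is an inference from the name and the publication, not something the catalogue fields state. The construct is best regarded as an assembly intermediate from that TALEN toolkit, not as a plasmid intended for direct delivery into mammalian cells.
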