>Addgene plasmid #43162 | I-TACT | depositor partial sequence | sequence record 58427 | I-TACT sequence 424 bps
CGTCTCCTGACCCCAGAGCAGGTCGTGGCCATTGCCTCGAATGGAGGGGGCAAACAGGCGTTGGAAACCG
TACAACGATTGCTGCCGGTGCTGTGCCAAGCGCACGGACTCACCCCAGAGCAGGTCGTGGCAATCGCCTC
CAACATTGGCGGGAAACAGGCACTCGAGACTGTCCAGCGCCTGCTTCCCGTGCTGTGCCAAGCGCACGGC
CTCACCCCAGAGCAGGTCGTGGCGATCGCAAGCCACGACGGAGGAAAGCAAGCCTTGGAAACAGTACAGA
GGCTGTTGCCTGTGCTGTGCCAAGCGCACGGATTAACCCCAGAGCAGGTCGTGGCCATTGCCTCGAATGG
AGGGGGCAAACAGGCGTTGGAAACCGTACAACGATTGCTGCCGGTGCTGTGCCAAGCGCACGGCTTAAGA
GACG
