>Addgene plasmid #43162 | I-TACT | addgene partial sequence | sequence record 61906 | M13-F20 5'-TGTAAAACGACGGCCAGT-3'
TTGGGCGATTGGGCCCTCTAGATGCATGCTCGAGCGGCCGCCAGTGTGATGGATATCTGCAGAATTCGCC
CTTATATAGATGCCGTCCTAGCGCGTCTCCTGACCCCAGAGCAGGTCGTGGCCATTGCCTCGAATGGAGG
GGGCAAACAGGCGTTGGAAACCGTACAACGATTGCTGCCGGTGCTGTGCCAAGCGCACGGACTCACCCCA
GAGCAGGTCGTGGCAATCGCCTCCAACATTGGCGGGAAACAGGCACTCGAGACTGTCCAGCGCCTGCTTC
CCGTGCTGTGCCAAGCGCACGGCCTCACCCCAGAGCAGGTCGTGGCGATCGCAAGCCACGACGGAGGAAA
GCAAGCCTTGGAAACAGTACAGAGGCTGTTGCCTGTGCTGTGCCAAGCGCACGGATTAACCCCAGAGCAG
GTCGTGGCCATTGCCTCGAATGGAGGGGGCAAACAGGCGTTGGAAACCGTACAACGATTGCTGCCGGTGC
TGTGCCAAGCGCACGGCTTAAGAGACGTGGGCACAGGAAAGATACTTAAGGGCGAATTCCAGCACACTGG
CGGCCGTTACTAGTGGATCCGAGCTCGGTACCAAGCTTGGCGTAATCATGGTCATAGCTGTTTCCTGTGT
GAAATTGTTATCCGCTCACAATTCCACACAACATACGAGCCGGAAGCATAAAGTGTAAAGCCTGGGGTGC
CTAATGAGTGAGCTAACTCACATTAATTGCGTTGCGCTCACTGCCCGCTTTCCAGTCGGGAAACCTGTCG
TGCCAGCTGCATTAATGAATCGGCCAACGCGCGGGGAGAGGCGGTTTGCGTATTGGGCGCTCTTCCGCTT
CCTCGCTCACTGACTCGCTGCGCTCGGTCGTTCGGCTGCGGCGAGCGGTATCAGCTCACTCAAAGGCGGT
AATACGGTTATCCACAGAATCAGGGGATAACGCAGGAAAGAACATGTGACAAGCACAAGCAGACTAAAGC
CTGTGG
